Addgene plasmid #41608: pFA6a-kanMX6-PGAL1-3HA
Depositing lab: John Pringle. Depositing organization: University of North Carolina at Chapel Hill. Publication: Additional modules for versatile and economical PCR-based gene deletion and modification in Saccharomyces cerevisiae. Longtine MS, McKenzie A 3rd, Demarini DJ, Shah NG, Wach A, Brachat A, Philippsen P, Pringle JR. Yeast. 1998 Jul;14(10):953-61. 10.1002/(SICI)1097-0061(199807)14:10<953::AID-YEA293>3.0.CO;2-U PubMed 9717241.
Backbone
  Vector backbone: pFA6a
  Vector type: Yeast genomic targeting
  Selectable markers: Gentamicin
Growth in bacteria
  Bacterial resistance: Ampicillin, 100 μg/mL
  Growth temperature: 37°C
  Growth strain: DH5alpha
  Copy number: Unknown
Gene/Insert
  Gene/Insert name: GAL1 promoter (alt name: GAL1)
  Species: S. cerevisiae (budding yeast)
  Insert size (bp): 2081
  Entrez Gene: GAL1 (a.k.a. YBR020W)
  Tag / fusion protein: A. gossypii translation elongation factor 1a gene terminator (N terminal on insert); KanR reverse orientation (N terminal on insert); A. gossypii translation elongation factor 1a gene promoter (N terminal on insert); 3xHA (C terminal on insert); yeast ADH1 terminator (C terminal on insert)
  Cloning method: Restriction Enzyme; 5′ cloning site BglII (not destroyed); 3′ cloning site PacI (not destroyed)
  Sequencing primers: 5′ T7_promoter; 3′ Sp6_primer
Terms and licenses: Academic/Nonprofit Terms; Industry Terms: Not Available to Industry
How to cite: pFA6a-kanMX6-PGAL1-3HA was a gift from John Pringle (Addgene plasmid # 41608 ; http://n2t.net/addgene:41608 ; RRID:Addgene_41608)
