[The description below was written by a language model from this plasmid's Addgene catalogue record and pLannotate feature annotations shown in this document.]
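Description:
pFA6a-kanMX6-PGAL1-3HA is a 4,826 bp yeast genomic targeting plasmid built on the pFA6a backbone. It serves as a PCR template for modifying chromosomal genes in Saccharomyces cerevisiae rather than as a vector that replicates in yeast; no yeast origin or centromere is annotated. In E. coli it is maintained through a high-copy ColE1/pUC-type origin and selected with ampicillin via the bla gene and its promoter. Short remnants of bom, rop and lacI are backbone fragments with no evident function here. SP6 and T7 promoters flank the module and provide sequencing primer sites.

The payload, cloned between BglII and PacI sites, has two parts. The first is the kanMX marker, a kanamycin-resistance coding sequence driven by the Ashbya gossypii translation elongation factor 1α promoter and terminator, and it lies in reverse orientation relative to the rest of the cassette. The catalogue lists the yeast selection as gentamicin, which most likely refers to G418 (geneticin), the drug normally used with kanMX. Downstream, in the forward direction, the galactose-inducible, Gal4-regulated GAL1 promoter is followed by three tandem HA epitope tags and then the ADH1 terminator.

The associated publication describes modules for PCR-based gene deletion and modification. In that approach, the marker–promoter–tag segment is amplified with primers carrying homology to a target locus and integrated by homologous recombination just upstream of a chosen open reading frame. This replaces the native promoter, placing the gene under galactose-inducible, glucose-repressible control. It also adds an N-terminal 3xHA tag for immunodetection or immunoprecipitation. The record does not say whether the ADH1 terminator is included in the amplified product.
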