Features (pLannotate 1.2.2; 12 found; start..end, strand, type, name):
      1..19      -  promoter       SP6 promoter: promoter for bacteriophage SP6 RNA polymerase
     82..133     -  misc_feature   bom (fragment): basis of mobility region from pBR322
    235..270     -  CDS            rop (fragment): Rop protein, which maintains plasmids at low copy number; rop
    365..469     +  promoter       AmpR promoter: bla
    470..1330    +  CDS            AmpR: β-lactamase; bla; confers resistance to ampicillin, carbenicillin, and related antibiotics
   1501..2089    +  rep_origin     ori: high-copy-number ColE1/pMB1/pBR322/pUC origin of replication
   2272..2325    +  CDS            lacI (fragment): lac repressor; lacI; The lac repressor binds to the lac operator to inhibit transcription in E. coli. This inhibition can be relieved by adding lactose or isopropyl-β-D-thiogalactopyranoside (IPTG).
   2347..2365    +  promoter       T7 promoter: promoter for bacteriophage T7 RNA polymerase
   2470..3826    -  gene           kanMX: yeast selectable marker conferring kanamycin resistance (Wach et al., 1994)
   3960..4401    +  promoter       GAL1 promoter: S. cerevisiae GAL1; inducible promoter, regulated by Gal4
   4442..4531    +  CDS            3xHA: three tandem HA epitope tags
   4564..4751    +  terminator     ADH1 terminator: S. cerevisiae ADH1; transcription terminator for the S. cerevisiae alcohol dehydrogenase 1 (ADH1) gene
>Addgene plasmid #41608 | pFA6a-kanMX6-PGAL1-3HA | depositor full sequence | sequence record 55642 | pFA6a-kanMX6-PGAL1-3HA sequence 4826 bps
TCTATAGTGTCACCTAAATCGTATGTGTATGATACATAAGGTTATGTATTAATTGTAGCCGCGTTCTAAC
GACAATATGTCCATATGGTGCACTCTCAGTACAATCTGCTCTGATGCCGCATAGTTAAGCCAGCCCCGAC
ACCCGCCAACACCCGCTGACGCGCCCTGACGGGCTTGTCTGCTCCCGGCATCCGCTTACAGACAAGCTGT
GACCGTCTCCGGGAGCTGCATGTGTCAGAGGTTTTCACCGTCATCACCGAAACGCGCGAGACGAAAGGGC
CTCGTGATACGCCTATTTTTATAGGTTAATGTCATGATAATAATGGTTTCTTAGACGTCAGGTGGCACTT
TTCGGGGAAATGTGCGCGGAACCCCTATTTGTTTATTTTTCTAAATACATTCAAATATGTATCCGCTCAT
GAGACAATAACCCTGATAAATGCTTCAATAATATTGAAAAAGGAAGAGTATGAGTATTCAACATTTCCGT
GTCGCCCTTATTCCCTTTTTTGCGGCATTTTGCCTTCCTGTTTTTGCTCACCCAGAAACGCTGGTGAAAG
TAAAAGATGCTGAAGATCAGTTGGGTGCACGAGTGGGTTACATCGAACTGGATCTCAACAGCGGTAAGAT
CCTTGAGAGTTTTCGCCCCGAAGAACGTTTTCCAATGATGAGCACTTTTAAAGTTCTGCTATGTGGCGCG
GTATTATCCCGTATTGACGCCGGGCAAGAGCAACTCGGTCGCCGCATACACTATTCTCAGAATGACTTGG
TTGAGTACTCACCAGTCACAGAAAAGCATCTTACGGATGGCATGACAGTAAGAGAATTATGCAGTGCTGC
CATAACCATGAGTGATAACACTGCGGCCAACTTACTTCTGACAACGATCGGAGGACCGAAGGAGCTAACC
GCTTTTTTGCACAACATGGGGGATCATGTAACTCGCCTTGATCGTTGGGAACCGGAGCTGAATGAAGCCA
TACCAAACGACGAGCGTGACACCACGATGCCTGTAGCAATGGCAACAACGTTGCGCAAACTATTAACTGG
CGAACTACTTACTCTAGCTTCCCGGCAACAATTAATAGACTGGATGGAGGCGGATAAAGTTGCAGGACCA
CTTCTGCGCTCGGCCCTTCCGGCTGGCTGGTTTATTGCTGATAAATCTGGAGCCGGTGAGCGTGGGTCTC
GCGGTATCATTGCAGCACTGGGGCCAGATGGTAAGCCCTCCCGTATCGTAGTTATCTACACGACGGGGAG
TCAGGCAACTATGGATGAACGAAATAGACAGATCGCTGAGATAGGTGCCTCACTGATTAAGCATTGGTAA
CTGTCAGACCAAGTTTACTCATATATACTTTAGATTGATTTAAAACTTCATTTTTAATTTAAAAGGATCT
AGGTGAAGATCCTTTTTGATAATCTCATGACCAAAATCCCTTAACGTGAGTTTTCGTTCCACTGAGCGTC
AGACCCCGTAGAAAAGATCAAAGGATCTTCTTGAGATCCTTTTTTTCTGCGCGTAATCTGCTGCTTGCAA
ACAAAAAAACCACCGCTACCAGCGGTGGTTTGTTTGCCGGATCAAGAGCTACCAACTCTTTTTCCGAAGG
TAACTGGCTTCAGCAGAGCGCAGATACCAAATACTGTCCTTCTAGTGTAGCCGTAGTTAGGCCACCACTT
CAAGAACTCTGTAGCACCGCCTACATACCTCGCTCTGCTAATCCTGTTACCAGTGGCTGCTGCCAGTGGC
GATAAGTCGTGTCTTACCGGGTTGGACTCAAGACGATAGTTACCGGATAAGGCGCAGCGGTCGGGCTGAA
CGGGGGGTTCGTGCACACAGCCCAGCTTGGAGCGAACGACCTACACCGAACTGAGATACCTACAGCGTGA
GCATTGAGAAAGCGCCACGCTTCCCGAAGGGAGAAAGGCGGACAGGTATCCGGTAAGCGGCAGGGTCGGA
ACAGGAGAGCGCACGAGGGAGCTTCCAGGGGGAAACGCCTGGTATCTTTATAGTCCTGTCGGGTTTCGCC
ACCTCTGACTTGAGCGTCGATTTTTGTGATGCTCGTCAGGGGGGCGGAGCCTATGGAAAAACGCCAGCAA
CGCGGCCTTTTTACGGTTCCTGGCCTTTTGCTGGCCTTTTGCTCACATGTTCTTTCCTGCGTTATCCCCT
GATTCTGTGGATAACCGTATTACCGCCTTTGAGTGAGCTGATACCGCTCGCCGCAGCCGAACGACCGAGC
GCAGCGAGTCAGTGAGCGAGGAAGCGGAAGAGCGCCCAATACGCAAACCGCCTCTCCCCGCGCGTTGGCC
GATTCATTAATGCAGGTTAACCTGGCTTATCGAAATTAATACGACTCACTATAGGGAGACCGGCAGATCC
GCGGCCGCATAGGCCACTAGTGGATCTGATATCATCGATGAATTCGAGCTCGTTTAAACTGGATGGCGGC
GTTAGTATCGAATCGACAGCAGTATAGCGACCAGCATTCACATACGATTGACGCATGATATTACTTTCTG
CGCACTTAACTTCGCATCTGGGCAGATGATGTCGAGGCGAAAAAAAATATAAATCACGCTAACATTTGAT
TAAAATAGAACAACTACAATATAAAAAAACTATACAAATGACAAGTTCTTGAAAACAAGAATCTTTTTAT
TGTCAGTACTGATTAGAAAAACTCATCGAGCATCAAATGAAACTGCAATTTATTCATATCAGGATTATCA
ATACCATATTTTTGAAAAAGCCGTTTCTGTAATGAAGGAGAAAACTCACCGAGGCAGTTCCATAGGATGG
CAAGATCCTGGTATCGGTCTGCGATTCCGACTCGTCCAACATCAATACAACCTATTAATTTCCCCTCGTC
AAAAATAAGGTTATCAAGTGAGAAATCACCATGAGTGACGACTGAATCCGGTGAGAATGGCAAAAGCTTA
TGCATTTCTTTCCAGACTTGTTCAACAGGCCAGCCATTACGCTCGTCATCAAAATCACTCGCATCAACCA
AACCGTTATTCATTCGTGATTGCGCCTGAGCGAGACGAAATACGCGATCGCTGTTAAAAGGACAATTACA
AACAGGAATCGAATGCAACCGGCGCAGGAACACTGCCAGCGCATCAACAATATTTTCACCTGAATCAGGA
TATTCTTCTAATACCTGGAATGCTGTTTTGCCGGGGATCGCAGTGGTGAGTAACCATGCATCATCAGGAG
TACGGATAAAATGCTTGATGGTCGGAAGAGGCATAAATTCCGTCAGCCAGTTTAGTCTGACCATCTCATC
TGTAACATCATTGGCAACGCTACCTTTGCCATGTTTCAGAAACAACTCTGGCGCATCGGGCTTCCCATAC
AATCGATAGATTGTCGCACCTGATTGCCCGACATTATCGCGAGCCCATTTATACCCATATAAATCAGCAT
CCATGTTGGAATTTAATCGCGGCCTCGAAACGTGAGTCTTTTCCTTACCCATGGTTGTTTATGTTCGGAT
GTGATGTGAGAACTGTATCCTAGCAAGATTTTAAAAGGAAGTATATGAAAGAAGAACCTCAGTGGCAAAT
CCTAACCTTTTATATTTCTCTACAGGGGCGCGGCGTGGGGACAATTCAACGCGTCTGTGAGGGGAGCGTT
TCCCTGCTCGCAGGTCTGCAGCGAGGAGCCGTAATTTTTGCTTCGCGCCGTGCGGCCATCAAAATGTATG
GATGCAAATGATTATACATGGGGATGTATGGGCTAAATGTACGGGCGACAGTCACATCATGCCCCTGAGC
TGCGCACGTCAAGACTGTCAAGGAGGGTATTCTGGGCCTCCATGTCGCTGGCCGGGTGACCCGGCGGGGA
CGAGGCAAGCTAAACAGATCTGTAAAGAGCCCCATTATCTTAGCCTAAAAAAACCTTCTCTTTGGAACTT
TCAGTAATACGCTTAACTGCTCATTGCTATATTGAAGTACGGATTAGAAGCCGCCGAGCGGGTGACAGCC
CTCCGAAGGAAGACTCTCCTCCGTGCGTCCTCGTCTTCACCGGTCGCGTTCCTGAAACGCAGATGTGCCT
CGCGCCGCACTGCTCCGAACAATAAAGATTCTACAATACTAGCTTTTATGGTTATGAAGAGGAAAAATTG
GCAGTAACCTGGCCCCACAAACCTTCAAATGAACGAATCAAATTAACAACCATAGGATGATAATGCGATT
AGTTTTTTAGCCTTATTTCTGGGGTAATTAATCAGCGAAGCGATGATTTTTGATCTATTAACAGATATAT
AAATGCAAAAACTGCATAACCACTTTAACTAATACTTTCAACATTTTCGGTTTGTATTACTTCTTATTCA
AATGTAATAAAAGTATCAACAAAAAATTGTTAATATACCTCTATACTTTAACGTCAAGGAGAAAAAACCC
GGATCTCAAAATGTCTTTAATTAACATCTTTTACCCATACGATGTTCCTGACTATGCGGGCTATCCGTAT
GACGTCCCGGACTATGCAGGATCCTATCCATATGACGTTCCAGATTACGCTGCTCAGTGCTGAGGCGCGC
CACTTCTAAATAAGCGAATTTCTTATGATTTATGATTTTTATTATTAAATAAGTTATAAAAAAAATAAGT
GTATACAAATTTTAAAGTGACTCTTAGGTTTTAAAACGAAAATTCTTATTCTTGAGTAACTCTTTCCTGT
AGGTCAGGTTGCTTTCTCAGGTATAGTATGAGGTCGCTCTTATTGACCACACCTCTACCGGCAGATCCGC
TAGGGATAACAGGGTAATATAGATCCGTCGACCTGCAGCGTACGAAGCTTCAGCTGGCGGCCGCGT
