>Addgene plasmid #41608 | pFA6a-kanMX6-PGAL1-3HA | addgene partial sequence | sequence record 56471 | pHybLex_rev 5'-GAGTCACTTTAAAATTTGTATACAC-3'
CTTATTTAATAATAAAAATCATAAATCATAAGAAATTCGCTTATTTAGAAGTGGCGCGCCTCAGCACTGA
GCAGCGTAATCTGGAACGTCATATGGATAGGATCCTGCATAGTCCGGGACGTCATAGGGATAGCCCGCAT
AGTCAGGAACATCGTATGGGTAAAAGATGTTAATTAAAGACATTTTGAGATCCGGGTTTTTTCTCCTTGA
CGTTAAAGTATAGAGGTATATTAACAATTTTTTGTTGATACTTTTATTACATTTGAATAAGAAGTAATAC
AAACCGAAAATGTTGAAAGTATTAGTTAAAGTGGTTATGCAGTTTTTGCATTTATATATCTGTTAATAGA
TCAAAAATCATCGCTTCGCTGATTAATTACCCCAGAAATAAGGCTAAAAAACTAATCGCATTATCATCCT
ATGGTTGTTAATTTGATTCGTTCATTTGAAGGTTTGTGGGGCCAGGTTACTGCCAATTTTTCCTCTTCAT
AACCATAAAAGCTAGTATTGTAGAATCTTTATTGTTCGGAGCAGTGCGGCGCGAGGCACATCTGCGTTTC
AGGAACGCGACCGGTGAAGACGAGGACGCACGGAGGAGAGTCTTCCTTCGGAGGGCTGTCACCCGCTCGG
CGGCTTCTAATCCGTACTTCAATATAGCAATGAGCAGTTAAGCGTATTACTGAAAGTTCCAAAGAGAAGG
TTTTTTTAGGCTAAGATAATGGGGCTCTTTACAGATCTGTTTAGCTTGCCTCGTCCCCGCCGGGTCACCC
GGCCAGCGACATGGAGGCCCAGAATACCCTCCTTGACAGTCTTGACGTGCGCAGCTCAGGGGCATGATGT
GACTGTCGCCCGTACATTTAGCCCATACATCCCCATGTATAATCATTTGCATCCATACATTTTGATGGCC
GCACGGCGCGAAGCAAAAATTACGGCTCCTCG
