>Addgene plasmid #41608 | pFA6a-kanMX6-PGAL1-3HA | addgene partial sequence | sequence record 56477 | T7 5'-TAATACGACTCACTATAGGG-3'
CGCATAGGCCACTAGTGGATCTGATATCATCGATGAATTCGAGCTCGTTTAAACTGGATGGCGGCGTTAG
TATCGAATCGACAGCAGTATAGCGACCAGCATTCACATACGATTGACGCATGATATTACTTTCTGCGCAC
TTAACTTCGCATCTGGGCAGATGATGTCGAGGCGAAAAAAAATATAAATCACGCTAACATTTGATTAAAA
TAGAACAACTACAATATAAAAAAACTATACAAATGACAAGTTCTTGAAAACAAGAATCTTTTTATTGTCA
GTACTGATTAGAAAAACTCATCGAGCATCAAATGAAACTGCAATTTATTCATATCAGGATTATCAATACC
ATATTTTTGAAAAAGCCGTTTCTGTAATGAAGGAGAAAACTCACCGAGGCAGTTCCATAGGATGGCAAGA
TCCTGGTATCGGTCTGCGATTCCGACTCGTCCAACATCAATACAACCTATTAATTTCCCCTCGTCAAAAA
TAAGGTTATCAAGTGAGAAATCACCATGAGTGACGACTGAATCCGGTGAGAATGGCAAAAGCTTATGCAT
TTCTTTCCAGACTTGTTCAACAGGCCAGCCATTACGCTCGTCATCAAAATCACTCGCATCAACCAAACCG
TTATTCATTCGTGATTGCGCCTGAGCGAGACGAAATACGCGATCGCTGTTAAAAGGACAATTACAAACAG
GAATCGAATGCAACCGGCGCAGGAACACTGCCAGCGCATCAACAATATTTTCACCTGAATCAGGATATTC
TTCTAATACCTGGAATGCTGTTTTGCCGGGGATCGCAGTGGTGAGTAACCATGCATCATCAGGAGTACGG
ATAAAATGCTTGATGGTCGGAAGAGGCATAAATTCCGTCAGCCAGTTTAGTCTGACCATCTCATCTGTAA
CATCATTGGCAACGCTACCTTTGCCATGTTTCAGAAACAACTCTGGCGCATCGGGCTTCC
